>Addgene plasmid #53705 | pMiR-CIP2A(partial) | depositor partial sequence | sequence record 83947 | pMiR-CIP2A(partial) sequence 1247 bps
TCTNGTGGCCGAGGTGCCTAAAGATGACCGGCAAGTTGGACGCCCGCAAGATCCGCGAGATTCTCATTAA
GGCCAAGAAGGGCGGAAAGATCGCCGTGTAACAATTGGCAGAGCTCAGAATTCGGCACGAGCGGCACGAT
GAGAATATCTGACATAATGGATGTATATGAAATGAAACTATCCACATTAGCTTCCAAAGAAAGCAGGCTA
CAAGATCTTTTGGAAACAAAAGCTCTAGCCCTTGCACAGGCTGATAGACTGATTGCTCAGCATCGCTGTC
AAAGAACTCAAGCTGAAACAGAGGCACGGACACTTGCTAGTATGTTGAGAGAAGTTGAGAGAAAAAATGA
AGAGCTTAGTGTGTTGCTGAAGGCGCAGCAAGTTGAATCAGAAAGAGCGCAGAGTGATATTGAGCATCTC
TTTCAACATAATAGGAAGTTAGAGTCTGTGGCTGAAGAACATGAAATACTGACAAAATCCTACATGGAAC
TTCTTCAGAGAAATGAAAGTACTGAAAAGAAGAATAAAGATTTACAGATCACATGTGATTCTCTGAATAA
ACAAATTGAGACAGTGAAAAAGTTGAATGAGTCACTCAAGGAACAAAATGAAAAAAGTATTGCCCAATTA
ATAGAGAAAGAAGAACAGAGAAAAGAAGTACAGAATCAGCTAGTAGACAGAGAACATAAGCTAGCAAATT
TGCATCAAAAAACAAAAGTACAAGAAGAAAAGATTAAAACCTTACAAAAGGAAAGGGAAGATAAGGAAGA
AACCATTGATATCCTTAGAAAAGAATTAAGCAGAACAGAACAGATAAGAAAAGAGTTGAGCATTAAGGCT
TCCTCCCTAGAGGTTCAAAAGGCACAATTAGAAGGTCGTTTGGAAGAGAAAGAGTCCTTGGTGAAACTTC
AGCAAGAGGAATTGAACAAACACTCCCACATGATAGCAATGATCCACAGTTTAAGTGGTGAAAAATAAAT
CCAGAAACTGTGAATCTCAGTATATAGACATTATGGCATTTTGGAATTTGTAATCTCATGATATTTTGAT
GTATTTATCTATTGGAGGGGGGGTGGTAGGGGAGTAATTTGTGACTCGTAACATAGAGTTATTTATCTAT
TTAGTAAGACCCTGATCTGTTGCATGTTTTTTATTTGATAGNTGGATAGAACTNANTTTCTAAGNTTNAC
CTTTGGTTCTGCNNTTATAGCTAAGNTNCCTTGNNCTACTTANNANTCATTTNAACN
