>Addgene plasmid #53705 | pMiR-CIP2A(partial) | addgene partial sequence | sequence record 95150 | CMV-F 5'-CGCAAATGGGCGGTAGGCGTG-3'
CTATATAAGCAGAGCTCGTTTAGTGAACCGTCAGAATTTTGTAATACGACTCACTATAGGGCGGCCGGGA
ATCGTCGACTGGATCCAGTACCGAGGAGATCTGCGCCGCGTTCGCCATGAGCGAGCTGATCAAGGAGAAC
ATGCACATGAAGCTGTACATGGAGGGCACCGTGAACAACCACCACTTCAAGTGCACATCCGAGGGCGAAG
GCAAGCCCTACGAGGGCACCCAGACCATGAAGATCAAGGTGGTCGAGGGCGGCCCTCTCCCCTTCGCCTT
CGACATCCTGGCTACCAGCTTCATGTACGGCAGCAAAGCCTTCATCAACCACACCCAGGGCATCCCCGAC
TTCTTTAAGCAGTCCTTCCCTGAGGGCTTCACATGGGAGAGAATCACCACATACGAAGACGGGGGCGTGC
TGACCGCTACCCAGGACACCAGCTTCCAGAACGGCTGCATCATCTACAACGTCAAGATCAACGGGGTGAA
CTTCCCATCCAACGGCCCTGTGATGCAGAAGAAAACACGCGGCTGGGAGGCCAACACCGAGATGCTGTAC
CCCGCTGACGGCGGCCTGAGAGGCCACAGCCAGATGGCCCTGAAGCTCGTGGGCGGGGGCTACCTGCACT
GCTCCTTCAAGACCACATACAGATCCAAGAAACCCGCTAAGAACCTCAAGATGCCCGGCTTCCACTTCGT
GGACCACAGACTGGAAAGAATCAAGGAGGCCGACAAAGAGACCTACGTCGAGCAGCACGAGATGGCTGTG
GCCAAGTACTGCGACCTCCCTAGCAAACTGGGGCACAGATCGCGTCCCTCGAGCAGAAACTCATCTCAGA
AGAGGATCTGGCAGCAAATGATATCCTGGATTACAAGGATGACGACGATAAGGTTTAAA
