>Addgene plasmid #53705 | pMiR-CIP2A(partial) | addgene partial sequence | sequence record 95157 | Fluc-F1 5'-AGAAGCTGCGCGGTGGTGTTGTG-3'
TGGACGCCCGCAAGATCCGCGAGATTCTCATTAAGGCCAAGAAGGGCGGAAAGATCGCCGTGTAACAATT
GGCAGAGCTCAGAATTCGGCACGAGCGGCACGATGAGAATATCTGACATAATGGATGTATATGAAATGAA
ACTATCCACATTAGCTTCCAAAGAAAGCAGGCTACAAGATCTTTTGGAAACAAAAGCTCTAGCCCTTGCA
CAGGCTGATAGACTGATTGCTCAGCATCGCTGTCAAAGAACTCAAGCTGAAACAGAGGCACGGACACTTG
CTAGTATGTTGAGAGAAGTTGAGAGAAAAAATGAAGAGCTTAGTGTGTTGCTGAAGGCGCAGCAAGTTGA
ATCAGAAAGAGCGCAGAGTGATATTGAGCATCTCTTTCAACATAATAGGAAGTTAGAGTCTGTGGCTGAA
GAACATGAAATACTGACAAAATCCTACATGGAACTTCTTCAGAGAAATGAAAGTACTGAAAAGAAGAATA
AAGATTTACAGATCACATGTGATTCTCTGAATAAACAAATTGAGACAGTGAAAAAGTTGAATGAGTCACT
CAAGGAACAAAATGAAAAAAGTATTGCCCAATTAATAGAGAAAGAAGAACAGAGAAAAGAAGTACAGAAT
CAGCTAGTAGACAGAGAACATAAGCTAGCAAATTTGCATCAAAAAACAAAAGTACAAGAAGAAAAGATTA
AAACCTTACAAAAGGAAAGGGAAGATAAGGAAGAAACCATTGATATCCTTAGAAAAGAATTAAGCAGAAC
AGA
