>Addgene plasmid #53705 | pMiR-CIP2A(partial) | addgene partial sequence | sequence record 95353 | TK-pA-R 5'-ttgtctccttccgtgtttca-3'
GGCGAAGAACTCCAGCATGAGATCCCCGCGCTGGAGGATCATCCAGCCGGCGTCCCGGAAAACGATTCCG
AAGCCCAACCTTTCATAGAAGGCGGCGGTGGAATCGAAATCTCGTGATGGCAGGTTGGGCGTCGCTTGGT
CGGTCATTTTCTTCGAATCTAGATGCCGCGGCCGCTCTAGAAGTACTCTCGAGTTTTTTTTTTTTTTTTT
TACTTTACTTTTTACTTTTACTCTCTCTATATTTTTATTTTGTAATCTTTAGGACTGTTATACCAAGAAA
GTTTGGTCTTAAGATCTAAATAATCACAAATGAGAATAAATAAGACAGGCAAAACAGAATAGAAAGCAAC
TAAGAAAAAGGAAAGAACCTTAGAAAAATGATAATGGAGGTTAAAAATGATTTTCTAATGTAAGAACCAA
AGAAAACCTTAAGCCATAAAAGCCAGAAACAAAAAGTAAAACTTAGAAAATTAAATTTCTATTCAAACTA
TCAAATAAAAAACATGCAACAGATCAGGGTCTTTACTAAATTAGATAATAACTTCTTATTGTTACGAAGT
CACAAATTAACTCCCCTACCCACCCCCCCTCCAATAGATAAATACATCAAAAATATCATGAGATTACAAA
TTCCAAAATGCCATAATGTCTATATACTGAGATTCACAGTTTCTGGATTTATTTTTCCACCACTTAAACT
GTGGATCATTGCTATCATGTGGGAGTGTTTGTTCAATTCCTCTTGCTGAAGTTTCACCAAGGACTCTTTC
TCTTCCAAACGACCTTCTAATTGTGCCTTTTGAACCTCTAGGGAGGAAGCCTTAATGCTCAACTCTTTTC
TTATCTGTTCTGTTCTGCTTAATTCTTTTCTAAGGATATCAATGGTTTCTTCCTTATCTTCCCTTTCCTT
TTG
