[The description below was written by a language model from this plasmid's Addgene catalogue record.]
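Description:
pMiR-CIP2A(partial) is a luciferase reporter plasmid built on the commercial pMiR-Target backbone (about 7.9 kb), giving a total construct of roughly 9.2 kb. It is propagated in standard E. coli cloning strains under kanamycin selection; the record lists the copy number as unknown and does not name the origin of replication, the promoter driving luciferase, or any other backbone elements, and no feature table is available to confirm them.

The insert is a fragment of about 1.3 kb from the human CIP2A transcript (also known as KIAA1524 or p90), cloned by restriction digestion between EcoRI and NotI sites, both of which remain intact. As the name indicates, only part of the CIP2A sequence is present, though the record does not give the exact boundaries of the fragment. In miRNA target reporters of this type, the candidate target sequence is usually placed downstream of the luciferase open reading frame so that it becomes part of the reporter mRNA. Binding of a microRNA to sites within the cloned fragment then lowers luciferase output relative to controls.

The stated purpose is to assay microRNA binding to the CIP2A coding sequence, as opposed to the more commonly tested 3′ UTR. The associated study concerns the tumour suppressor miR-375, which represses CIP2A through multiple interactions within its coding region and thereby affects MYC expression. The plasmid would typically be co-transfected into cultured mammalian cells with a microRNA mimic or inhibitor to test whether this portion of CIP2A confers miRNA-dependent repression.
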