Addgene plasmid #53705: pMiR-CIP2A(partial)
Purpose: Luciferase reporter assay for microRNA binding on CIP2A coding sequence
Depositing lab: Edward Chan. Depositing organization: University of Florida. Publication: Tumor suppressor miR-375 regulates MYC expression via repression of CIP2A coding sequence through multiple miRNA-mRNA interactions. Jung HM, Patel RS, Phillips BL, Wang H, Cohen DM, Reinhold WC, Chang LJ, Yang LJ, Chan EK. Mol Biol Cell. 2013 Jun;24(11):1638-48, S1-7. doi: 10.1091/mbc.E12-12-0891. Epub 2013 Apr 3. PubMed 23552692.
Backbone
  Vector backbone: pMiR-Target
  Backbone manufacturer: Origene
  Backbone size w/o insert (bp): 7900
  Total vector size (bp): 9200
  Vector type: Luciferase
Growth in bacteria
  Bacterial resistance: Kanamycin, 50 μg/mL
  Growth temperature: 37°C
  Growth strain: DH5alpha
  Copy number: Unknown
Gene/Insert
  Gene/Insert name: CIP2A (alt names: p90; KIAA1524)
  Species: H. sapiens (human)
  Insert size (bp): 1300
  GenBank ID: NM_020890.2
  Entrez Gene: CIP2A (a.k.a. KIAA1524, NOCIVA, p90)
  Cloning method: Restriction Enzyme; 5′ cloning site EcoR1 (not destroyed); 3′ cloning site Not1 (not destroyed)
  Sequencing primers: 5′ AGAAGCTGCGCGGTGGTGTTGTG; 3′ CTGGAGGATCATCCAGCCGGCGT
Terms and licenses: Academic/Nonprofit Terms; Industry Terms: Not Available to Industry
How to cite: pMiR-CIP2A(partial) was a gift from Edward Chan (Addgene plasmid # 53705 ; http://n2t.net/addgene:53705 ; RRID:Addgene_53705)
